>Addgene plasmid #155020 | 3xFLAG-CUL2-pCMV7.1 | addgene full sequence | sequence record 311391 | Addgene NGS Result
GACATTGATTATTGACTAGTTATTAATAGTAATCAATTACGGGGTCATTAGTTCATAGCCCATATATGGA
GTTCCGCGTTACATAACTTACGGTAAATGGCCCGCCTGGCTGACCGCCCAACGACCCCCGCCCATTGACG
TCAATAATGACGTATGTTCCCATAGTAACGCCAATAGGGACTTTCCATTGACGTCAATGGGTGGAGTATT
TACGGTAAACTGCCCACTTGGCAGTACATCAAGTGTATCATATGCCAAGTCCGCCCCCTATTGACGTCAA
TGACGGTAAATGGCCCGCCTGGCATTATGCCCAGTACATGACCTTACGGGACTTTCCTACTTGGCAGTAC
ATCTACGTATTAGTCATCGCTATTACCATGGTGATGCGGTTTTGGCAGTACACCAATGGGCGTGGATAGC
GGTTTGACTCACGGGGATTTCCAAGTCTCCACCCCATTGACGTCAATGGGAGTTTGTTTTGGCACCAAAA
TCAACGGGACTTTCCAAAATGTCGTAATAACCCCGCCCCGTTGACGCAAATGGGCGGTAGGCGTGTACGG
TGGGAGGTCTATATAAGCAGAGCTCGTTTAGTGAACCGTCAGAATTAACCATGGACTACAAAGACCATGA
CGGTGATTATAAAGATCATGACATCGATTACAAGGATGACGATGACAAGCTTGCGGCCGCCACTGTGCTG
GATATGTCTTTG
[1965 nt withheld, positions 713-2677]
AAAGACACACCACAAGAAATGGAGCAGACTAGAAGTGCAGTTGATGAGGACCGGAAAATGTATCTCCAAG
CTGCTATAGTTCGTATCATGAAAGCACGAAAAGTGCTTCGGCACAATGCCCTTATTCAAGAGGTGATTAG
CCAGTCAAGAGCTAGGTTTAATCCCAGTATCAGCATGATTAAGAAGTGTATTGAAGTTCTGATAGACAAA
CAATACATAGAACGCAGCCAGGCGTCGGCAGATGAATACAGCTACGTCGCGTGAATCTGCAGAATTCCAC
CACACTGGACTAGTGGATCCCGGGTGGCATCCCTGTGACCCCTCCCCAGTGCCTCTCCTGGCCCTGGAAG
TTGCCACTCCAGTGCCCACCAGCCTTGTCCTAATAAAATTAAGTTGCATCATTTTGTCTGACTAGGTGTC
CTTCTATAATATTATGGGGTGGAGGGGGGTGGTATGGAGCAAGGGGCAAGTTGGGAAGACAACCTGTAGG
GCCTGCGGGGTCTATTGGGAACCAAGCTGGAGTGCAGTGGCACAATCTTGGCTCACTGCAATCTCCGCCT
CCTGGGTTCAAGCGATTCTCCTGCCTCAGCCTCCCGAGTTGTTGGGATTCCAGGCATGCATGACCAGGCT
CAGCTAATTTTTGTTTTTTTGGTAGAGACGGGGTTTCACCATATTGGCCAGGCTGGTCTCCAACTCCTAA
TCTCAGGTGATCTACCCACCTTGGCCTCCCAAATTGCTGGGATTACAGGCGTGAACCACTGCTCCCTTCC
CTGTCCTTCTGATTTTAAAATAACTATACCAGCAGGAGGACGTCCAGACACAGCATAGGCTACCTGGCCA
TGCCCAACCGGTGGGACATTTGAGTTGCTTGCTTGGCACTGTCCTCTCATGCGTTGGGTCCACTCAGTAG
ATGCCTGTTGAATTGGGTACGCGGCCAGCTTGGCTGTGGAATGTGTGTCAGTTAGGGTGTGGAAAGTCCC
CAGGCTCCCCAGCAGGCAGAAGTATGCAAAGCATGCATCTCAATTAGTCAGCAACCAGGTGTGGAAAGTC
CCCAGGCTCCCCAGCAGGCAGAAGTATGCAAAGCATGCATCTCAATTAGTCAGCAACCATAGTCCCGCCC
CTAACTCCGCCCATCCCGCCCCTAACTCCGCCCAGTTCCGCCCATTCTCCGCCCCATGGCTGACTAATTT
TTTTTATTTATGCAGAGGCCGAGGCCGCCTCGGCCTCTGAGCTATTCCAGAAGTAGTGAGGAGGCTTTTT
TGGAGGCCTAGGCTTTTGCAAAAAGCTCCTCGAGGAACTGAAAAACCAGAAAGTTAATTCCCTATAGTGA
GTCGTATTAAATTCGTAATCATGTCATAGCTGTTTCCTGTGTGAAATTGTTATCCGCTCACAATTCCACA
CAACATACGAGCCGGAAGCATAAAGTGTAAAGCCTGGGGTGCCTAATGAGTGAGCTAACTCACATTAATT
GCGTTGCGCTCACTGCCCGCTTTCCAGTCGGGAAACCTGTCGTGCCAGCTGCATTAATGAATCGGCCAAC
GCGCGGGGAGAGGCGGTTTGCGTATTGGGCGCTCTTCCGCTTCCTCGCTCACTGACTCGCTGCGCTCGGT
CGTTCGGCTGCGGCGAGCGGTATCAGCTCACTCAAAGGCGGTAATACGGTTATCCACAGAATCAGGGGAT
AACGCAGGAAAGAACATGTGAGCAAAAGGCCAGCAAAAGGCCAGGAACCGTAAAAAGGCCGCGTTGCTGG
CGTTTTTCCATAGGCTCCGCCCCCCTGACGAGCATCACAAAAATCGACGCTCAAGTCAGAGGTGGCGAAA
CCCGACAGGACTATAAAGATACCAGGCGTTTCCCCCTGGAAGCTCCCTCGTGCGCTCTCCTGTTCCGACC
CTGCCGCTTACCGGATACCTGTCCGCCTTTCTCCCTTCGGGAAGCGTGGCGCTTTCTCATAGCTCACGCT
GTAGGTATCTCAGTTCGGTGTAGGTCGTTCGCTCCAAGCTGGGCTGTGTGCACGAACCCCCCGTTCAGCC
CGACCGCTGCGCCTTATCCGGTAACTATCGTCTTGAGTCCAACCCGGTAAGACACGACTTATCGCCACTG
GCAGCAGCCACTGGTAACAGGATTAGCAGAGCGAGGTATGTAGGCGGTGCTACAGAGTTCTTGAAGTGGT
GGCCTAACTACGGCTACACTAGAAGAACAGTATTTGGTATCTGCGCTCTGCTGAAGCCAGTTACCTTCGG
AAAAAGAGTTGGTAGCTCTTGATCCGGCAAACAAACCACCGCTGGTAGCGGTGGTTTTTTTGTTTGCAAG
CAGCAGATTACGCGCAGAAAAAAAGGATCTCAAGAAGATCCTTTGATCTTTTCTACGGGGTCTGACGCTC
AGTGGAACGAAAACTCACGTTAAGGGATTTTGGTCATGAGATTATCAAAAAGGATCTTCACCTAGATCCT
TTTAAATTAAAAATGAAGTTTTAAATCAATCTAAAGTATATATGAGTAAACTTGGTCTGACAGTTACCAA
TGCTTAATCAGTGAGGCACCTATCTCAGCGATCTGTCTATTTCGTTCATCCATAGTTGCCTGACTCCCCG
TCGTGTAGATAACTACGATACGGGAGGGCTTACCATCTGGCCCCAGTGCTGCAATGATACCGCGAGACCC
ACGCTCACCGGCTCCAGATTTATCAGCAATAAACCAGCCAGCCGGAAGGGCCGAGCGCAGAAGTGGTCCT
GCAACTTTATCCGCCTCCATCCAGTCTATTAATTGTTGCCGGGAAGCTAGAGTAAGTAGTTCGCCAGTTA
ATAGTTTGCGCAACGTTGTTGCCATTGCTACAGGCATCGTGGTGTCACGCTCGTCGTTTGGTATGGCTTC
ATTCAGCTCCGGTTCCCAACGATCAAGGCGAGTTACATGATCCCCCATGTTGTGCAAAAAAGCGGTTAGC
TCCTTCGGTCCTCCGATCGTTGTCAGAAGTAAGTTGGCCGCAGTGTTATCACTCATGGTTATGGCAGCAC
TGCATAATTCTCTTACTGTCATGCCATCCGTAAGATGCTTTTCTGTGACTGGTGAGTACTCAACCAAGTC
ATTCTGAGAATAGTGTATGCGGCGACCGAGTTGCTCTTGCCCGGCGTCAATACGGGATAATACCGCGCCA
CATAGCAGAACTTTAAAAGTGCTCATCATTGGAAAACGTTCTTCGGGGCGAAAACTCTCAAGGATCTTAC
CGCTGTTGAGATCCAGTTCGATGTAACCCACTCGTGCACCCAACTGATCTTCAGCATCTTTTACTTTCAC
CAGCGTTTCTGGGTGAGCAAAAACAGGAAGGCAAAATGCCGCAAAAAAGGGAATAAGGGCGACACGGAAA
TGTTGAATACTCATACTCTTCCTTTTTCAATATTATTGAAGCATTTATCAGGGTTATTGTCTCATGAGCG
GATACATATTTGAATGTATTTAGAAAAATAAACAAATAGGGGTTCCGCGCACATTTCCCCGAAAAGTGCC
ACCTG
[124 nt withheld, positions 6183-6306]
C
[91 nt withheld, positions 6308-6398]
A
[49 nt withheld, positions 6400-6448]
CCTTTGACGTTGGAGTCCACGTTCTTT
[37 nt withheld, positions 6476-6512]
ACCCTATCTCGGTCTATTCTTTTGATTTATAAGGGATTTTGCCGATTTCGGCCTATTGGTTAAAAAATGA
GCTGATTTAACAAAAATTTAACGCGAATTTTAACAAAATATTAACGCTTACAATTTCCATTCGCCATTCA
GGCTGCGCAACTGTTGGGAAGGGCGATCGGTGCGGGCCTCTTCGCTATTACGCCAGCTGGCGAAAGGGGG
ATGTGCTGCAAGGCGATTAAGTTGGGTAACGCCAGGGTTTTCCCAGTCACGACGTTGTAAAACGACGGCC
AGTGCCAAGCTGATCTATACATTGAATCAATATTGGCAATTAGCCATATTAGTCATTGGTTATATAGCAT
AAATCAATATTGGCTATTGGCCATTGCATACGTTGTATCTATATCATAATATGTACATTTATATTGGCTC
ATGTCCAATATGACCGCCATGTT
Features (pLannotate 1.2.2; 16 found; start..end, strand, type, name):
      1..380     +  enhancer       CMV enhancer: human cytomegalovirus immediate early enhancer
    382..581     +  promoter       CMV promoter: human cytomegalovirus (CMV) immediate early promoter
    614..679     +  CDS            3xFLAG: three tandem FLAG® epitope tags, followed by an enterokinase cleavage site
    704..2938    +  CDS            CUL2 (sequence partly withheld): CUL2_HUMAN - Experimental evidence at protein level: Swiss-Prot protein existence level 1. Core component of multiple cullin-RING-based ECS (ElonginB/C- CUL2/5-SOCS-box protein) E3 ubiquitin-protein ligase complexes, which mediate the ubiquitination of target proteins. ECS complexes and ARIH1 collaborate in tandem to mediate ubiquitination of target proteins (PubMed:27565346). May serve as a rigid scaffold in the complex and may contribute to catalysis through positioning of the substrate and the ubiquitin-conjugating enzyme. The E3 ubiquitin-protein ligase activity of the complex is dependent
   2979..3601    +  polyA_signal   hGH poly(A) signal: human growth hormone polyadenylation signal
   3630..3959    +  promoter       SV40 promoter: SV40 enhancer and early promoter
   3998..4016    -  promoter       T7 promoter: promoter for bacteriophage T7 RNA polymerase
   4054..4070    -  protein_bind   lac operator: The lac repressor binds to the lac operator to inhibit transcription in E. coli. This inhibition can be relieved by adding lactose or isopropyl-β-D-thiogalactopyranoside (IPTG). lac repressor encoded by lacI
   4078..4108    -  promoter       lac promoter: promoter for the E. coli lac operon
   4123..4144    -  protein_bind   CAP binding site: CAP binding activates transcription in the presence of cAMP. E. coli catabolite activator protein
   4157..4249    -  CDS            lacI (fragment): lac repressor; lacI; The lac repressor binds to the lac operator to inhibit transcription in E. coli. This inhibition can be relieved by adding lactose or isopropyl-β-D-thiogalactopyranoside (IPTG).
   4432..5020    -  rep_origin     ori: high-copy-number ColE1/pMB1/pBR322/pUC origin of replication
   5191..6051    -  CDS            AmpR: β-lactamase; bla; confers resistance to ampicillin, carbenicillin, and related antibiotics
   6052..6156    -  promoter       AmpR promoter: bla
   6183..6611    +  rep_origin     f1 ori (sequence partly withheld): f1 bacteriophage origin of replication; arrow indicates direction of (+) strand synthesis
   6642..6796    -  CDS            lacZα (fragment): LacZα fragment of β-galactosidase; lacZ fragment
