[The description below was written by a language model from this plasmid's Addgene catalogue record and pLannotate feature annotations shown in this document.]
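Description:
3xFLAG-CUL2-pCMV7.1 is a plasmid for expressing human Cullin 2 (CUL2) with an N-terminal 3xFLAG epitope tag, built on the commercial pCMV7.1 backbone. The catalogue lists the vector type as bacterial expression, but the annotated parts are those of a mammalian expression plasmid. The human cytomegalovirus immediate early enhancer and promoter sit directly upstream of the tag and coding sequence, and a human growth hormone polyadenylation signal follows them. Propagation in E. coli relies on a high-copy ColE1/pUC-type origin and the β-lactamase gene, which confers ampicillin resistance. An f1 phage origin is also present. The remaining annotations are an SV40 enhancer/early promoter with no annotated downstream gene, a T7 promoter, lac promoter/operator elements and short lacI and lacZα fragments, which appear to be backbone remnants. No mammalian selection marker is annotated.

The 3xFLAG element, three tandem FLAG epitopes followed by an enterokinase cleavage site, comes from the backbone and is placed just ahead of the CUL2 open reading frame. The insert was cloned between SalI and XbaI sites, both destroyed in the process. CUL2 is the scaffold subunit of cullin-RING ECS (Elongin B/C–CUL2/5–SOCS-box) E3 ubiquitin ligase complexes. A FLAG-tagged version allows detection and immunoprecipitation of the protein with anti-FLAG reagents, and the associated publication concerns cullin ubiquitin ligases and transcriptional regulation.

The sizes in the record disagree. The catalogue gives an insert of about 4.2 kb and a total of about 8.9 kb, whereas the sequenced record is about 7.0 kb with a CUL2 coding region of roughly 2.2 kb. This suggests the catalogue insert size reflects the full reference transcript rather than the cloned coding sequence.
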