Addgene plasmid #155020: 3xFLAG-CUL2-pCMV7.1
Purpose: N-terminal 3xFLAG-tagged CUL2 in a pCMV7.1 vector
Depositing lab: Andre Catic. Depositing organization: Baylor College of Medicine. Publication: The ubiquitin ligase Cullin-1 associates with chromatin and regulates transcription of specific c-MYC target genes. Sweeney MA, Iakova P, Maneix L, Shih FY, Cho HE, Sahin E, Catic A. Sci Rep. 2020 Aug 18;10(1):13942. doi: 10.1038/s41598-020-70610-0. PubMed 32811853.
Backbone
  Vector backbone: pCMV7.1
  Backbone manufacturer: Sigma Aldrich
  Backbone size w/o insert (bp): 4717
  Total vector size (bp): 8889
  Vector type: Bacterial Expression
Growth in bacteria
  Bacterial resistance: Ampicillin, 100 μg/mL
  Growth temperature: 37°C
  Growth strain: DH5alpha
  Copy number: High Copy
Gene/Insert
  Gene/Insert name: Cullin 2
  Species: H. sapiens (human)
  Insert size (bp): 4172
  GenBank ID: NM_001198778.1
  Entrez Gene: CUL2
  Promoter: pCMV7.1
  Tag / fusion protein: 3xFLAG (N terminal on backbone)
  Cloning method: Restriction Enzyme; 5′ cloning site SalI (destroyed during cloning); 3′ cloning site XbaI (destroyed during cloning)
  Sequencing primers: 5′ AATGTCGTAATAACCCCGCCCCGTTGACGC; 3′ CCTAGTCAGACAAAATGATGC
Terms and licenses: Academic/Nonprofit Terms; Industry Terms: Not Available to Industry
How to cite: 3xFLAG-CUL2-pCMV7.1 was a gift from Andre Catic (Addgene plasmid # 155020 ; http://n2t.net/addgene:155020 ; RRID:Addgene_155020)
